Addgene plasmid #81525: pDONR223_KEAP1_p.T142M
Purpose: Gateway Donor vector containing KEAP1 , part of the Target Accelerator Plasmid Collection.
Depositing lab: Jesse Boehm & William Hahn & David Root. Depositing organization: Broad Institute. Publication: Systematic Functional Interrogation of Rare Cancer Variants Identifies Oncogenic Alleles. Kim E, Ilic N, Shrestha Y, Zou L, Kamburov A, Zhu C, Yang X, Lubonja R, Tran N, Nguyen C, Lawrence MS, Piccioni F, Bagul M, Doench JG, Chouinard CR, Wu X, Hogstrom L, Natoli T, Tamayo P, Horn H, Corsello SM, Lage K, Root DE, Subramanian A, Golub TR, Getz G, Boehm JS, Hahn WC. Cancer Discov. 2016 Jul;6(7):714-26. doi: 10.1158/2159-8290.CD-16-0160. Epub 2016 May 4. PubMed 27147599.
Backbone
  Vector backbone: pDONR223
  Backbone manufacturer: Invitrogen
  Backbone size w/o insert (bp): 2790
  Vector type: Gateway Entry vector
Growth in bacteria
  Bacterial resistance: Spectinomycin, 50 μg/mL
  Growth temperature: 37°C
  Growth strain: DH5alpha
  Copy number: High Copy
Gene/Insert
  Gene/Insert name: KEAP1 (alt name: NM_012289.3)
  Species: H. sapiens (human)
  Mutation: T142M; C241F; C624S
  Entrez Gene: KEAP1 (a.k.a. INrf2, KLHL19)
  Promoter: None
  Cloning method: Gateway Cloning
  Sequencing primers: 5′ M13pUC-fwd; 3′ M13-Rev
Terms and licenses: Academic/Nonprofit Terms; Industry Terms: Not Available to Industry
Depositor comments: Closed state: stop codon immediately follows insert
How to cite: pDONR223_KEAP1_p.T142M was a gift from Jesse Boehm & William Hahn & David Root (Addgene plasmid # 81525 ; http://n2t.net/addgene:81525 ; RRID:Addgene_81525)
