[The description below was written by a language model from this plasmid's Addgene catalogue record and pLannotate feature annotations shown in this document.]
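Description:
pDONR223_KEAP1_p.T142M is a Gateway entry clone built on the Invitrogen pDONR223 backbone, carrying a mutant open reading frame of human KEAP1 (also known as INrf2 or KLHL19). It is a bacterial shuttle plasmid rather than an expression vector. It replicates in E. coli from a high-copy ColE1/pUC-type origin and is selected with spectinomycin through the aadA (SmR) aminoglycoside adenylyltransferase gene. This marker sits downstream of a class 1 integron Pc promoter fragment and a residual gentamicin-resistance fragment. The sequenced plasmid is about 4.7 kb.

The KEAP1 insert is flanked by two attL-type recombination sites, both labelled attL3 by the automated annotation. These sites allow the ORF to be transferred by an LR Clonase reaction into any compatible Gateway destination vector. The record lists no promoter for the insert, so expression depends on the destination vector. rrnB T1 and T2 terminators upstream of the cassette insulate it from read-through transcription, and a T7 promoter lies just outside the downstream att site, pointing back toward the insert. The clone is in the "closed" configuration, with a stop codon immediately after the coding sequence, so it suits native or N-terminally tagged expression but not C-terminal fusions. Besides the eponymous T142M substitution, the catalogue lists C241F and C624S changes. The feature table annotates only part of the region between the att sites as KEAP1, probably a limit of the automated match.

The plasmid belongs to the Target Accelerator Plasmid Collection, a set of clones made for systematic functional testing of rare cancer-associated variants.
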