Features (pLannotate 1.2.2; 12 found; start..end, strand, type, name):
    121..213     +  CDS            lacI (fragment): lac repressor; lacI; The lac repressor binds to the lac operator to inhibit transcription in E. coli. This inhibition can be relieved by adding lactose or isopropyl-β-D-thiogalactopyranoside (IPTG).
    268..295     -  terminator     rrnB T2 terminator: transcription terminator T2 from the E. coli rrnB gene
    427..470     +  terminator     rrnB T1 terminator: Escherichia coli rrnB; transcription terminator T1 from the E. coli rrnB gene
    517..553     -  CDS            lacZα (fragment): LacZα fragment of β-galactosidase; lacZ fragment
    570..665     +  protein_bind   attL3: mutant version of attL; recombination site for the Gateway® LR reaction LR Clonase™
    671..1999    +  CDS            KEAP1 (fragment) (sequence partly withheld): KEAP1_HUMAN - Also known as INRF2 From Homo sapiens (Human).
   2550..2645    -  protein_bind   attL3: mutant version of attL; recombination site for the Gateway® LR reaction LR Clonase™
   2664..2682    -  promoter       T7 promoter: promoter for bacteriophage T7 RNA polymerase
   2872..2895    +  promoter       Pc promoter (fragment): intI1 (promoter lies within the coding sequence); class 1 integron promoter
   3071..3127    +  CDS            GmR (fragment): gentamycin acetyltransferase; aacC1; confers resistance to gentamycin
   3134..3925    +  CDS            SmR: aminoglycoside adenylyltransferase (Murphy, 1985); aadA; confers resistance to spectinomycin and streptomycin
   4018..4606    +  rep_origin     ori: high-copy-number ColE1/pMB1/pBR322/pUC origin of replication
>Addgene plasmid #81525 | pDONR223_KEAP1_p.T142M | addgene full sequence | sequence record 168684 | Addgene NGS Result
CTTTCCTGCGTTATCCCCTGATTCTGTGGATAACCGTATTACCGCCTTTGAGTGAGCTGATACCGCTCGC
CGCAGCCGAACGACCGAGCGCAGCGAGTCAGTGAGCGAGGAAGCGGAAGAGCGCCCAATACGCAAACCGC
CTCTCCCCGCGCGTTGGCCGATTCATTAATGCAGCTGGCACGACAGGTTTCCCGACTGGAAAGCGGGCAG
TGAGCGCAACGCAATTAATACGCGTACCGCTAGCCAGGAAGAGTTTGTAGAAACGCAAAAAGGCCATCCG
TCAGGATGGCCTTCTGCTTAGTTTGATGCCTGGCAGTTTATGGCGGGCGTCCTGCCCGCCACCCTCCGGG
CCGTTGCTTCACAACGTTCAAATCCGCTCCCGGCGGATTTGTCCTACTCAGGAGAGCGTTCACCGACAAA
CAACAGATAAAACGAAAGGCCCAGTCTTCCGACTGAGCCTTTCGTTTTATTTGATGCCTGGCAGTTCCCT
ACTCTCGCGTTAACGCTAGCATGGATGTTTTCCCAGTCACGACGTTGTAAAACGACGGCCAGTCTTAAGC
TCGGGCCCCAAATAATGATTTTATTTTGACTGATAGTGACCTGTTCGTTGCAACAAATTGATGAGCAATG
CTTTTTTATAATGCCAACTTTGTACAAAAAAGTTGGCACCATGCAGCCAGATCCCAGGCCTAGCGGGGCT
GGGGCCTGCTGCCGATTCCTGCCCCTGCAGTCACAGTGCCCTGAGGGGGCAGGGGACGCGGTGATGTACG
CCTCCACTGAGTGCAAGGCGGAGGTGACGCCCTCCCAGCATGGCAACCGCACCTTCAGCTACACCCTGGA
GGATCATACCAAGCAGGCCTTTGGCATCATGAACGAGCTGCGGCTCAGCCAGCAGCTGTGTGACGTCACA
CTGCAGGTCAAGTACCAGGATGCACCGGCCGCCCAGTTCATGGCCCACAAGGTGGTGCTGGCCTCATCCA
GCCCTGTCTTCAAGGCCATGTTCACCAACGGGCTGCGGGAGCAGGGCATGGAGGTGGTGTCCATTGAGGG
TATCCACCCCAAGGTCATGGAGCGCCTCATTGAATTCGCCTACATGGCCTCCATCTCCATGGGCGAGAAG
TGTGTCCTCCACGTCATGAACGGTGCTGTCATGTACCAGATCGACAGCGTTGTCCGTGCCTGCAGTGACT
TCCTGGTGCAGCAGCTGGACCCCAGCAATGCCATCGGCATCGCCAACTTCGCTGAGCAGATTGGCTGTGT
GGAGTTGCACCAGCGTGCCCGGGAGTACATCTACATGCATTTTGGGGAGGTGGCCAAGCAAGAGGAGTTC
TTCAACCTGTCCCACTGCCAACTGGTGACCCTCATCAGCCGGGACGACCTGAACGTGCGCTTCGAGTCCG
AGGTCTTCCACGCCTGCATCAACTGGGTCAAGTACGACTGCGAACAGCGACGGTTCTACGTCCAGGCGCT
GCTGCGGGCCGTGCGCTGCCACTCGTTGACGCCGAACTTCCTGCAGATGCAGCTGCAGAAGTGCGAGATC
CTGCAGTCCGACTCCCGCTGCAAGGACTACCTGGTCAAGATCTTCGAGGAGCTCACCCTGCACAAGCCCA
CGCAGGTGATGCCCTGCCGGGCG
[864 nt withheld, positions 1634-2497]
ATGGAGCCCTGCCGGAAGCAGATTGACCAGCAGAACTGTACCAGTTGATTGCCAACTTTCTTGTACAAAG
TTGGCATTATAAGAAAGCATTGCTTATCAATTTGTTGCAACGAACAGGTCACTATCAGTCAAAATAAAAT
CATTATTTGCCATCCAGCTGATATCCCCTATAGTGAGTCGTATTACATGGTCATAGCTGTTTCCTGGCAG
CTCTGGCCCGTGTCTCAAAATCTCTGATGTTACATTGCACAAGATAAAAATATATCATCATGCCTCCTCT
AGACCAGCCAGGACAGAAATGCCTCGACTTCGCTGCTACCCAAGGTTGCCGGGTGACGCACACCGTGGAA
ACGGATGAAGGCACGAACCCAGTGGACATAAGCCTGTTCGGTTCGTAAGCTGTAATGCAAGTAGCGTATG
CGCTCACGCAACTGGTCCAGAACCTTGACCGAACGCAGCGGTGGTAACGGCGCAGTGGCGGTTTTCATGG
CTTGTTATGACTGTTTTTTTGGGGTACAGTCTATGCCTCGGGCATCCAAGCAGCAAGCGCGTTACGCCGT
GGGTCGATGTTTGATGTTATGGAGCAGCAACGATGTTACGCAGCAGGGCAGTCGCCCTAAAACAAAGTTA
AACATTATGAGGGAAGCGGTGATCGCCGAAGTATCGACTCAACTATCAGAGGTAGTTGGCGTCATCGAGC
GCCATCTCGAACCGACGTTGCTGGCCGTACATTTGTACGGCTCCGCAGTGGATGGCGGCCTGAAGCCACA
CAGTGATATTGATTTGCTGGTTACGGTGACCGTAAGGCTTGATGAAACAACGCGGCGAGCTTTGATCAAC
GACCTTTTGGAAACTTCGGCTTCCCCTGGAGAGAGCGAGATTCTCCGCGCTGTAGAAGTCACCATTGTTG
TGCACGACGACATCATTCCGTGGCGTTATCCAGCTAAGCGCGAACTGCAATTTGGAGAATGGCAGCGCAA
TGACATTCTTGCAGGTATCTTCGAGCCAGCCACGATCGACATTGATCTGGCTATCTTGCTGACAAAAGCA
AGAGAACATAGCGTTGCCTTGGTAGGTCCAGCGGCGGAGGAACTCTTTGATCCGGTTCCTGAACAGGATC
TATTTGAGGCGCTAAATGAAACCTTAACGCTATGGAACTCGCCGCCCGACTGGGCTGGCGATGAGCGAAA
TGTAGTGCTTACGTTGTCCCGCATTTGGTACAGCGCAGTAACCGGCAAAATCGCGCCGAAGGATGTCGCT
GCCGACTGGGCAATGGAGCGCCTGCCGGCCCAGTATCAGCCCGTCATACTTGAAGCTAGACAGGCTTATC
TTGGACAAGAAGAAGATCGCTTGGCCTCGCGCGCAGATCAGTTGGAAGAATTTGTCCACTACGTGAAAGG
CGAGATCACCAAGGTAGTCGGCAAATAACCCTCGAGCCACCCATGACCAAAATCCCTTAACGTGAGTTAC
GCGTCGTTCCACTGAGCGTCAGACCCCGTAGAAAAGATCAAAGGATCTTCTTGAGATCCTTTTTTTCTGC
GCGTAATCTGCTGCTTGCAAACAAAAAAACCACCGCTACCAGCGGTGGTTTGTTTGCCGGATCAAGAGCT
ACCAACTCTTTTTCCGAAGGTAACTGGCTTCAGCAGAGCGCAGATACCAAATACTGTTCTTCTAGTGTAG
CCGTAGTTAGGCCACCACTTCAAGAACTCTGTAGCACCGCCTACATACCTCGCTCTGCTAATCCTGTTAC
CAGTGGCTGCTGCCAGTGGCGATAAGTCGTGTCTTACCGGGTTGGACTCAAGACGATAGTTACCGGATAA
GGCGCAGCGGTCGGGCTGAACGGGGGGTTCGTGCACACAGCCCAGCTTGGAGCGAACGACCTACACCGAA
CTGAGATACCTACAGCGTGAGCTATGAGAAAGCGCCACGCTTCCCGAAGGGAGAAAGGCGGACAGGTATC
CGGTAAGCGGCAGGGTCGGAACAGGAGAGCGCACGAGGGAGCTTCCAGGGGGAAACGCCTGGTATCTTTA
TAGTCCTGTCGGGTTTCGCCACCTCTGACTTGAGCGTCGATTTTTGTGATGCTCGTCAGGGGGGCGGAGC
CTATGGAAAAACGCCAGCAACGCGGCCTTTTTACGGTTCCTGGCCTTTTGCTGGCCTTTTGCTCACATGT
T
