>Addgene plasmid #81525 | pDONR223_KEAP1_p.T142M | depositor partial sequence | sequence record 154844 | Insert sequence
ATGCAGCCAGATCCCAGGCCTAGCGGGGCTGGGGCCTGCTGCCGATTCCTGCCCCTGCAGTCACAGTGCC
CTGAGGGGGCAGGGGACGCGGTGATGTACGCCTCCACTGAGTGCAAGGCGGAGGTGACGCCCTCCCAGCA
TGGCAACCGCACCTTCAGCTACACCCTGGAGGATCATACCAAGCAGGCCTTTGGCATCATGAACGAGCTG
CGGCTCAGCCAGCAGCTGTGTGACGTCACACTGCAGGTCAAGTACCAGGATGCACCGGCCGCCCAGTTCA
TGGCCCACAAGGTGGTGCTGGCCTCATCCAGCCCTGTCTTCAAGGCCATGTTCACCAACGGGCTGCGGGA
GCAGGGCATGGAGGTGGTGTCCATTGAGGGTATCCACCCCAAGGTCATGGAGCGCCTCATTGAATTCGCC
TACATGGCCTCCATCTCCATGGGCGAGAAGTGTGTCCTCCACGTCATGAACGGTGCTGTCATGTACCAGA
TCGACAGCGTTGTCCGTGCCTGCAGTGACTTCCTGGTGCAGCAGCTGGACCCCAGCAATGCCATCGGCAT
CGCCAACTTCGCTGAGCAGATTGGCTGTGTGGAGTTGCACCAGCGTGCCCGGGAGTACATCTACATGCAT
TTTGGGGAGGTGGCCAAGCAAGAGGAGTTCTTCAACCTGTCCCACTGCCAACTGGTGACCCTCATCAGCC
GGGACGACCTGAACGTGCGCTGCGAGTCCGAGGTCTTCCACGCCTGCATCAACTGGGTCAAGTACGACTG
CGAACAGCGACGGTTCTACGTCCAGGCGCTGCTGCGGGCCGTGCGCTGCCACTCGTTGACGCCGAACTTC
CTGCAGATGCAGCTGCAGAAGTGCGAGATCCTGCAGTCCGACTCCCGCTGCAAGGACTACCTGGTCAAGA
TCTTCGAGGAGCTCACCCTGCACAAGCCCACGCAGGTGATGCCCTGCCGGGCG
[864 nt withheld, positions 964-1827]
ATGGAGCCCTGCCGGAAGCAGATTGACCAGCAGAACTGTACCAGT
