>Addgene plasmid #81525 | pDONR223_KEAP1_p.T142M | addgene partial sequence | sequence record 156515 | M13-F20 5'-TGTAAAACGACGGCCAGT-3'
TACAAAAAAGTTGGCACCATGCAGCCAGATCCCAGGCCTAGCGGGGCTGGGGCCTGCTGCCGATTCCTGC
CCCTGCAGTCACAGTGCCCTGAGGGGGCAGGGGACGCGGTGATGTACGCCTCCACTGAGTGCAAGGCGGA
GGTGACGCCCTCCCAGCATGGCAACCGCACCTTCAGCTACACCCTGGAGGATCATACCAAGCAGGCCTTT
GGCATCATGAACGAGCTGCGGCTCAGCCAGCAGCTGTGTGACGTCACACTGCAGGTCAAGTACCAGGATG
CACCGGCCGCCCAGTTCATGGCCCACAAGGTGGTGCTGGCCTCATCCAGCCCTGTCTTCAAGGCCATGTT
CACCAACGGGCTGCGGGAGCAGGGCATGGAGGTGGTGTCCATTGAGGGTATCCACCCCAAGGTCATGGAG
CGCCTCATTGAATTCGCCTACATGGCCTCCATCTCCATGGGCGAGAAGTGTGTCCTCCACGTCATGAACG
GTGCTGTCATGTACCAGATCGACAGCGTTGTCCGTGCCTGCAGTGACTTCCTGGTGCAGCAGCTGGACCC
CAGCAATGCCATCGGCATCGCCAACTTCGCTGAGCAGATTGGCTGTGTGGAGTTGCACCAGCGTGCCCGG
GAGTACATCTACATGCATTTTGGGGAGGTGGCCAAGCAAGAGGAGTTCTTCAACCTGTCCCACTGCCAAC
TGGTGACCCTCATCAGCCGGGACGACCTGAACGTGCGCTTCGAGTCCGAGGTCTTCCACGCCTGCATCAA
CTGGGTCAAGTACGACTGCGAACAGCGACGGTTCTACGTCCAGGCGCTGCTGCGGGCCGTGCGCTGCCAC
TCGTTGACGCCGAACTTCCTGCAGATGCAGCTGCAGAAGTGCGAGATCCTGCA
